LOCUS       Exported 8679 bp ds-DNA circular SYN 12-MAY-2021
DEFINITION  PI(WT): Photo-inhibitable/blue light sensitive ; WT: wild type.
ACCESSION   .
VERSION     .
KEYWORDS    pBabe-PI(WT)-Src(WT)-mCherry
SOURCE      synthetic DNA construct
  ORGANISM  synthetic DNA construct
REFERENCE   1 (bases 1 to 8679)
  AUTHORS   Dagliyan O, Tarnawski M, Chu PH, Shirvanyants D, Schlichting I,
            Dokholyan NV, Hahn KM
  TITLE     Engineering extrinsic disorder to control protein activity in living
            cells.
  JOURNAL   Science. 2016 Dec 16;354(6318):1441-1444.
  PUBMED    27980211
REFERENCE   2 (bases 1 to 8679)
  AUTHORS   .
  TITLE     Direct Submission
  JOURNAL   Exported May 12, 2021 from SnapGene Server 1.1.58
            http://www.snapgene.com
FEATURES             Location/Qualifiers
     source          1..8679
                     /organism="synthetic DNA construct"
                     /mol_type="other DNA"
     primer_bind     137..156
                     /label=mPGK-F
                     /note="Mouse PGK promoter, forward primer"
     CDS             291..1316
                     /codon_start=1
                     /gene="aph(4)-Ia"
                     /product="aminoglycoside phosphotransferase from E. coli"
                     /label=HygR
                     /note="confers resistance to hygromycin"
                     /translation="MKKPELTATSVEKFLIEKFDSVSDLMQLSEGEESRAFSFDVGGRG
                     YVLRVNSCADGFYKDRYVYRHFASAALPIPEVLDIGEFSESLTYCISRRAQGVTLQDLP
                     ETELPAVLQPVAEAMDAIAAADLSQTSGFGPFGPQGIGQYTTWRDFICAIADPHVYHWQ
                     TVMDDTVSASVAQALDELMLWAEDCPEVRHLVHADFGSNNVLTDNGRITAVIDWSEAMF
                     GDSQYEVANIFFWRPWLACMEQQTRYFERRHPELAGSPRLRAYMLRIGLDQLYQSLVDG
                     NFDDAAWAQGRCDAIVRSGAGTVGRTQIARRSAAVWTDGCVEVLADSGNRRPSTRPRAK
                     E"
     primer_bind     complement(1793..1810)
                     /label=L4440
                     /note="L4440 vector, forward primer"
     rep_origin      complement(1964..2552)
                     /direction=LEFT
                     /label=ori
                     /note="high-copy-number ColE1/pMB1/pBR322/pUC origin of
                     replication"
     primer_bind     complement(2044..2063)
                     /label=pBR322ori-F
                     /note="pBR322 origin, forward primer"
     CDS             complement(2712..3572)
                     /codon_start=1
                     /gene="bla"
                     /product="beta-lactamase"
                     /label=AmpR
                     /note="confers resistance to ampicillin, carbenicillin, and
                     related antibiotics"
                     /translation="MSIQHFRVALIPFFAAFCLPVFAHPETLVKVKDAEDQLGARVGYI
                     ELDLNSGKILESFRPEERFPMMSTFKVLLCGAVLSRIDAGQEQLGRRIHYSQNDLVEYS
                     PVTEKHLTDGMTVRELCSAAITMSDNTAANLLLTTIGGPKELTAFLHNMGDHVTRLDRW
                     EPELNEAIPNDERDTTMPVAMATTLRKLLTGELLTLASRQQLIDWMEADKVAGPLLRSA
                     LPAGWFIADKSGAGERGSRGIIAALGPDGKPSRIVVIYTTGSQATMDERNRQIAEIGAS
                     LIKHW"
     primer_bind     3335..3354
                     /label=Amp-R
                     /note="Ampicillin resistance gene, reverse primer"
     promoter        complement(3573..3677)
                     /gene="bla"
                     /label=AmpR promoter
     LTR             3708..4177
                     /note="long terminal repeat from Moloney murine leukemia
                     virus"
     misc_feature    4242..4441
                     /label=MMLV Psi
                     /note="packaging signal of Moloney murine leukemia virus
                     (MMLV)"
     CDS             4642..5058
                     /label=gag (truncated)
                     /note="truncated Moloney murine leukemia virus (MMLV) gag
                     gene lacking the start codon"
     primer_bind     4988..5010
                     /label=pLXSN 5'
                     /note="Murine stem cell virus, forward primer. Also called
                     MSCV"
     primer_bind     5026..5042
                     /label=pBABE 5'
                     /note="Psi packaging signal, forward primer for pBABE
                     vectors"
     protein_bind    5099..5369
                     /label=tetracycline response element
                     /bound_moiety="tetracycline repressor TetR"
                     /note="contains seven copies of the tetracycline operator
                     tetO"
     promoter        5402..5440
                     /label=minimal CMV promoter
                     /note="human cytomegalovirus (CMV) immediate early
                     promoter"
     primer_bind     5437..5461
                     /label=LNCX
                     /note="Human CMV promoter, forward primer"
     regulatory      5553..5562
                     /regulatory_class="other"
                     /note="vertebrate consensus sequence for strong initiation
                     of translation (Kozak, 1987)"
     regulatory      7605..7614
                     /regulatory_class="other"
                     /note="vertebrate consensus sequence for strong initiation
                     of translation (Kozak, 1987)"
     CDS             7611..8321
                     /codon_start=1
                     /product="monomeric derivative of DsRed fluorescent protein
                     (Shaner et al., 2004)"
                     /label=mCherry
                     /note="mammalian codon-optimized"
                     /translation="MVSKGEEDNMAIIKEFMRFKVHMEGSVNGHEFEIEGEGEGRPYEG
                     TQTAKLKVTKGGPLPFAWDILSPQFMYGSKAYVKHPADIPDYLKLSFPEGFKWERVMNF
                     EDGGVVTVTQDSSLQDGEFIYKVKLRGTNFPSDGPVMQKKTMGWEASSERMYPEDGALK
                     GEIKQRLKLKDGGHYDAEVKTTYKAKKPVQLPGAYNVNIKLDITSHNEDYTIVEQYERA
                     EGRHSTGGMDELYK"
     primer_bind     complement(7756..7774)
                     /label=mCherry-R
                     /note="mCherry, reverse primer"
     primer_bind     8024..8043
                     /label=mCherry-F
                     /note="mCherry, forward primer"
     protein_bind    8335..8351
                     /label=lac operator
                     /bound_moiety="lac repressor encoded by lacI"
                     /note="The lac repressor binds to the lac operator to
                     inhibit transcription in E. coli. This inhibition can be
                     relieved by adding lactose or
                     isopropyl-beta-D-thiogalactopyranoside (IPTG)."
     promoter        8384..204
                     /label=PGK promoter
                     /note="mouse phosphoglycerate kinase 1 promoter"
     primer_bind     complement(8419..8442)
                     /label=MSCV-rev
                     /note="Murine stem cell virus, reverse primer"
ORIGIN
        1 ctttggggca gcggccaata gcagctttgc tccttcgctt tctgggctca gaggctggga
       61 aggggtgggt ccgggggcgg gctcaggggc gggctcaggg gcggggcggg cgcccgaagg
      121 tcctccggag gcccggcatt ctgcacgctt caaaagcgca cgtctgccgc gctgttctcc
      181 tcttcctcat ctccgggcct ttcgacctgc agccaataag cttgccagct ggggcgccct
      241 ctggtaaggt tgggaagccc tgcagatctg atcccggggg gcaatgagat atgaaaaagc
      301 ctgaactcac cgcgacgtct gtcgagaagt ttctgatcga aaagttcgac agcgtctccg
      361 acctgatgca gctctcggag ggcgaagaat ctcgtgcttt cagcttcgat gtaggagggc
      421 gtggatatgt cctgcgggta aatagctgcg ccgatggttt ctacaaagat cgttatgttt
      481 atcggcactt tgcatcggcc gcgctcccga ttccggaagt gcttgacatt ggggaattta
      541 gcgagagcct gacctattgc atctcccgcc gtgcacaggg tgtcacgttg caagacctgc
      601 ctgaaaccga actgcccgct gttctgcagc cggtcgcgga ggccatggat gcgatcgctg
      661 cggccgatct tagccagacg agcgggttcg gcccattcgg accgcaagga atcggtcaat
      721 acactacatg gcgtgatttc atatgcgcga ttgctgatcc ccatgtgtat cactggcaaa
      781 ctgtgatgga cgacaccgtc agtgcgtccg tcgcgcaggc tctcgatgag ctgatgcttt
      841 gggccgagga ctgccccgaa gtccggcacc tcgtgcacgc ggatttcggc tccaacaatg
      901 tcctgacgga caatggccgc ataacagcgg tcattgactg gagcgaggcg atgttcgggg
      961 attcccaata cgaggtcgcc aacatcttct tctggaggcc gtggttggct tgtatggagc
     1021 agcagacgcg ctacttcgag cggaggcatc cggagcttgc aggatcgccg cggctccggg
     1081 cgtatatgct ccgcattggt cttgaccaac tctatcagag cttggttgac ggcaatttcg
     1141 atgatgcagc ttgggcgcag ggtcgatgcg acgcaatcgt ccgatccgga gccgggactg
     1201 tcgggcgtac acaaatcgcc cgcagaagcg cggccgtctg gaccgatggc tgtgtagaag
     1261 tactcgccga tagtggaaac cgacgcccca gcactcgtcc gagggcaaag gaatagagta
     1321 gatgccgacc gggatctatc gataaaataa aagattttat ttagtctcca gaaaaagggg
     1381 ggaatgaaag accccacctg taggtttggc aagctagctt aagtaacgcc attttgcaag
     1441 gcatggaaaa atacataact gagaatagag aagttcagat caaggtagga gatccctgag
     1501 cccacaaccc ctcactcggg gcgccagtcc tccgattgac tgagtcgccc gggtacccgt
     1561 gtatccaata aaccctcttg cagttgcatc cgacttgtgg tctcgctgtt ccttgggagg
     1621 gtctcctctg agtgattgac tacccgtcag cgggggtctt tcacatgcag catgtatcaa
     1681 aattaatttg gttttttttc ttaagtattt acattaaatg gccatagttg cattaatgaa
     1741 tcggccaacg cgcggggaga ggcggtttgc gtattgggcg ctcttccgct tcctcgctca
     1801 ctgactcgct gcgctcggtc gttcggctgc ggcgagcggt atcagctcac tcaaaggcgg
     1861 taatacggtt atccacagaa tcaggggata acgcaggaaa gaacatgtga gcaaaaggcc
     1921 agcaaaaggc caggaaccgt aaaaaggccg cgttgctggc gtttttccat aggctccgcc
     1981 cccctgacga gcatcacaaa aatcgacgct caagtcagag gtggcgaaac ccgacaggac
     2041 tataaagata ccaggcgttt ccccctggaa gctccctcgt gcgctctcct gttccgaccc
     2101 tgccgcttac cggatacctg tccgcctttc tcccttcggg aagcgtggcg ctttctcata
     2161 gctcacgctg taggtatctc agttcggtgt aggtcgttcg ctccaagctg ggctgtgtgc
     2221 acgaaccccc cgttcagccc gaccgctgcg ccttatccgg taactatcgt cttgagtcca
     2281 acccggtaag acacgactta tcgccactgg cagcagccac tggtaacagg attagcagag
     2341 cgaggtatgt aggcggtgct acagagttct tgaagtggtg gcctaactac ggctacacta
     2401 gaagaacagt atttggtatc tgcgctctgc tgaagccagt taccttcgga aaaagagttg
     2461 gtagctcttg atccggcaaa caaaccaccg ctggtagcgg tggttttttt gtttgcaagc
     2521 agcagattac gcgcagaaaa aaaggatctc aagaagatcc tttgatcttt tctacggggt
     2581 ctgacgctca gtggaacgaa aactcacgtt aagggatttt ggtcatgaga ttatcaaaaa
     2641 ggatcttcac ctagatcctt ttgcggccgc aaatcaatct aaagtatata tgagtaaact
     2701 tggtctgaca gttaccaatg cttaatcagt gaggcaccta tctcagcgat ctgtctattt
     2761 cgttcatcca tagttgcctg actccccgtc gtgtagataa ctacgatacg ggagggctta
     2821 ccatctggcc ccagtgctgc aatgataccg cgagacccac gctcaccggc tccagattta
     2881 tcagcaataa accagccagc cggaagggcc gagcgcagaa gtggtcctgc aactttatcc
     2941 gcctccatcc agtctattaa ttgttgccgg gaagctagag taagtagttc gccagttaat
     3001 agtttgcgca acgttgttgc cattgctaca ggcatcgtgg tgtcacgctc gtcgtttggt
     3061 atggcttcat tcagctccgg ttcccaacga tcaaggcgag ttacatgatc ccccatgttg
     3121 tgcaaaaaag cggttagctc cttcggtcct ccgatcgttg tcagaagtaa gttggccgca
     3181 gtgttatcac tcatggttat ggcagcactg cataattctc ttactgtcat gccatccgta
     3241 agatgctttt ctgtgactgg tgagtactca accaagtcat tctgagaata gtgtatgcgg
     3301 cgaccgagtt gctcttgccc ggcgtcaata cgggataata ccgcgccaca tagcagaact
     3361 ttaaaagtgc tcatcattgg aaaacgttct tcggggcgaa aactctcaag gatcttaccg
     3421 ctgttgagat ccagttcgat gtaacccact cgtgcaccca actgatcttc agcatctttt
     3481 actttcacca gcgtttctgg gtgagcaaaa acaggaaggc aaaatgccgc aaaaaaggga
     3541 ataagggcga cacggaaatg ttgaatactc atactcttcc tttttcaata ttattgaagc
     3601 atttatcagg gttattgtct catgagcgga tacatatttg aatgtattta gaaaaataaa
     3661 caaatagggg ttccgcgcac atttccccga aaagtgccac ctgcagcctg aatatgggcc
     3721 aaacaggata tctgtggtaa gcagttcctg ccccggctca gggccaagaa cagatggaac
     3781 agctgaatat gggccaaaca ggatatctgt ggtaagcagt tcctgccccg gctcagggcc
     3841 aagaacagat ggtccccaga tgcggtccag ccctcagcag tttctagaga accatcagat
     3901 gtttccaggg tgccccaagg acctgaaatg accctgtgcc ttatttgaac taaccaatca
     3961 gttcgcttct cgcttctgtt cgcgcgcttc tgctccccga gctcaataaa agagcccaca
     4021 acccctcact cggggcgcca gtcctccgat tgactgagtc gcccgggtac ccgtgtatcc
     4081 aataaaccct cttgcagttg catccgactt gtggtctcgc tgttccttgg gagggtctcc
     4141 tctgagtgat tgactacccg tcagcggggg tctttcattt gggggctcgt ccgggatcgg
     4201 gagacccctg cccagggacc accgacccac caccgggagg caagctggcc agcaacttat
     4261 ctgtgtctgt ccgattgtct agtgtctatg actgatttta tgcgcctgcg tcggtactag
     4321 ttagctaact agctctgtat ctggcggacc cgtggtggaa ctgacgagtt ctgaacaccc
     4381 ggccgcaacc ctgggagacg tcccagggac tttgggggcc gtttttgtgg cccgacctga
     4441 ggaagggagt cgatgtggaa tccgaccccg tcaggatatg tggttctggt aggagacgag
     4501 aacctaaaac agttcccgcc tccgtctgaa tttttgcttt cggtttggaa ccgaagccgc
     4561 gcgtcttgtc tgctgcagcg ctgcagcatc gttctgtgtt gtctctgtct gactgtgttt
     4621 ctgtatttgt ctgaaaatta gggccagact gttaccactc ccttaagttt gaccttaggt
     4681 cactggaaag atgtcgagcg gatcgctcac aaccagtcgg tagatgtcaa gaagagacgt
     4741 tgggttacct tctgctctgc agaatggcca acctttaacg tcggatggcc gcgagacggc
     4801 acctttaacc gagacctcat cacccaggtt aagatcaagg tcttttcacc tggcccgcat
     4861 ggacacccag accaggtccc ctacatcgtg acctgggaag ccttggcttt tgacccccct
     4921 ccctgggtca agccctttgt acaccctaag cctccgcctc ctcttcctcc atccgccccg
     4981 tctctccccc ttgaacctcc tcgttcgacc ccgcctcgat cctcccttta tccagccctc
     5041 actccttctc taggcgccgg ccggatccac gaggcccttt cgtcgtcgag tttaccactc
     5101 cctatcagtg atagagaaaa gtgaaagtcg agtttaccac tccctatcag tgatagagaa
     5161 aagtgaaagt cgagtttacc actccctatc agtgatagag aaaagtgaaa gtcgagttta
     5221 ccactcccta tcagtgatag agaaaagtga aagtcgagtt taccactccc tatcagtgat
     5281 agagaaaagt gaaagtcgag tttaccactc cctatcagtg atagagaaaa gtgaaagtcg
     5341 agtttaccac tccctatcag tgatagagaa aagtgaaagt cgagctcggt acccgggtcg
     5401 aggtaggcgt gtacggtggg aggcctatat aagcagagct cgtttagtga accgtcagat
     5461 cgcctggaga cgccatccac gctgttttga cctccataga agacaccggg accgatccag
     5521 cctccgcggc cccagatccg taaagtgaat tcgccaccat gggcagcaac aagagcaagc
     5581 ccaaggacgc cagccagcgg cgccgcagcc tggagccctc ggaaaacgtg cacggggcag
     5641 ggggcgcctt cccggcctca cagacaccga gcaagcccgc ctccgccgac ggccaccgcg
     5701 ggcccagcgc cgccttcgtg ccgcccgcgg ccgagcccaa gctcttcgga ggcttcaact
     5761 cctcggacac cgtcacctcc ccgcagaggg cggggcctct ggcaggtggg gtgaccacct
     5821 ttgtggccct ctatgactat gagtcacgga cagagactga cctgtccttc aagaaagggg
     5881 agcggctgca gattgttaac aacacggagg gagactggtg gctggcacac tcgctgagca
     5941 cgggacagac cggttacatc cccagcaact atgtggcgcc ctccgactcc atccaggctg
     6001 aggagtggta ctttggcaag atcactagac gggaatcaga gcggctgctg ctcaacgccg
     6061 agaacccgag agggaccttc ctcgtgaggg agagtgagac cacaaaaggt gcctactgcc
     6121 tctctgtatc cgacttcgac aatgccaagg gcctaaatgt gaaacactac aagatccgca
     6181 agctggacag cggcggtttc tacatcacct cccgcaccca gttcaacagc ctgcagcagc
     6241 tcgtggctta ctactccaaa catgctgatg gcctgtgtca ccgcctcact accgtatgtc
     6301 ccacatccaa gcctcagacc cagggattgg ccaaggatgc gtgggagatc ccccgggagt
     6361 ccctgcggct ggaggtcaag ctgggccagg gttgcttcgg agaggtgtgg atggggacct
     6421 ggaacttggc tactacactt gaacgtattg agaagaactt tgtcattact gacccaagat
     6481 tgccagataa tcccattata ttcgcgtccg atagtttctt gcagttgaca gaatatagcc
     6541 gtgaagaaat tttgggaaga aactgcaggt ttctacaagg tcctgaaact gatcgcgcga
     6601 cagtgagaaa aattagagat gccatagata accaaacaga ggtcactgtt cagctgatta
     6661 attatacaaa gagtggtaaa aagttctgga acctctttca cttgcagcct atgcgagatc
     6721 agaagggaga tgtccagtac tttattgggg ttcagttgga tggaactgag catgtccgag
     6781 atgctgccga gagagaggga gtcatgctga ttaagaaaac tgcagaaaat attgatgagg
     6841 cggcaaaaga acttaccacg agggttgcca tcaaaactct gaagccaggc accatgtccc
     6901 cagaggcctt cctgcaggag gcccaagtca tgaagaaact gaggcacgag aaactggtgc
     6961 agctgtatgc tgtggtgtcg gaagaaccca tttacattgt gacagagtac atgaacaagg
     7021 ggagtctgct ggactttctc aagggggaaa cgggcaaata tttgcggcta ccccagctgg
     7081 tggacatgtc tgctcagatc gcttcaggca tggcctatgt ggagcggatg aactatgtgc
     7141 accgggacct tcgagccgcc aatatcctag taggggagaa cctggtgtgc aaagtggccg
     7201 actttgggtt ggcccggctc atagaagaca acgaatacac agcccggcaa ggtgccaaat
     7261 tccccatcaa gtggaccgcc cctgaagctg ctctgtacgg caggttcacc atcaagtcgg
     7321 atgtgtggtc ctttgggatt ctgctgaccg agctcaccac taagggaaga gtgccctatc
     7381 ctgggatggt gaaccgtgag gttctggacc aggtggagcg gggctaccgg atgccttgtc
     7441 cccccgagtg ccccgagtcc ctgcatgacc ttatgtgcca gtgctggcgg aaggagcccg
     7501 aggagcggcc caccttcgag tacctgcagg ccttcctgga agactacttt acgtccactg
     7561 agccacagta ccagcccggg gagaacctat cggatccacc ggtcgccacc atggtgagca
     7621 agggcgagga ggataacatg gccatcatca aggagttcat gcgcttcaag gtgcacatgg
     7681 agggctccgt gaacggccac gagttcgaga tcgagggcga gggcgagggc cgcccctacg
     7741 agggcaccca gaccgccaag ctgaaggtga ccaagggtgg ccccctgccc ttcgcctggg
     7801 acatcctgtc ccctcagttc atgtacggct ccaaggccta cgtgaagcac cccgccgaca
     7861 tccccgacta cttgaagctg tccttccccg agggcttcaa gtgggagcgc gtgatgaact
     7921 tcgaggacgg cggcgtggtg accgtgaccc aggactcctc cctgcaggac ggcgagttca
     7981 tctacaaggt gaagctgcgc ggcaccaact tcccctccga cggccccgta atgcagaaga
     8041 agaccatggg ctgggaggcc tcctccgagc ggatgtaccc cgaggacggc gccctgaagg
     8101 gcgagatcaa gcagaggctg aagctgaagg acggcggcca ctacgacgct gaggtcaaga
     8161 ccacctacaa ggccaagaag cccgtgcagc tgcccggcgc ctacaacgtc aacatcaagt
     8221 tggacatcac ctcccacaac gaggactaca ccatcgtgga acagtacgaa cgcgccgagg
     8281 gccgccactc caccggcggc atggacgagc tgtacaagta agtcgagtgt ggaattgtga
     8341 gcggataaca atttgtcgag ggcccctgca ggtcaattct accgggtagg ggaggcgctt
     8401 ttcccaaggc agtctggagc atgcgcttta gcagccccgc tgggcacttg gcgctacaca
     8461 agtggcctct ggcctcgcac acattccaca tccaccggta ggcgccaacc ggctccgttc
     8521 tttggtggcc ccttcgcgcc accttctact cctcccctag tcaggaagtt cccccccgcc
     8581 ccgcagctcg cgtcgtgcag gacgtgacaa atggaagtag cacgtctcac tagtctcgtg
     8641 cagatggaca gcaccgctga gcaatggaag cgggtaggc
//
