[The description below was written by a language model from this plasmid's Addgene catalogue record and the feature table of its GenBank file.]
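Description:
pBabe-PI(WT)-Src(WT)-mCherry is a pBABE-based Moloney murine leukemia virus retroviral vector for mammalian expression of a photo-inhibitable, blue-light-sensitive form of wild-type mouse Src kinase. In E. coli it is maintained through a high-copy ColE1/pUC-type origin and an ampicillin resistance gene. For mammalian cells, a mouse PGK promoter drives a hygromycin phosphotransferase cassette for selection. The annotated viral elements are an MMLV long terminal repeat, the Psi packaging signal and a truncated gag segment lacking its start codon. Together these allow the transcript to be packaged into retroviral particles in a suitable packaging line. Only one LTR is annotated in the feature table.

The payload combines mouse Src with a synthetic LOV2 domain, the light-sensing module that gives the construct its "PI" designation. Blue light is intended to switch kinase activity off, and "WT" marks the unmutated versions of both the photosensor and the kinase. The catalogue lists the promoter simply as CMV, but the feature table shows a tetracycline response element with seven tetO copies upstream of a minimal CMV promoter. This arrangement implies that expression depends on a tetracycline-controlled transactivator rather than being constitutive. A Kozak sequence follows the promoter, and the roughly 2 kb stretch after it, presumably the LOV2–Src coding region, carries no annotation. The mCherry reading frame lies downstream of that region, so the red fluorescent tag appears to sit at the C-terminal end of the fusion even though the catalogue calls it N-terminal. The sequence record is 8679 bp, somewhat longer than the 8131 bp total in the catalogue. The construct serves optogenetic control and imaging of Src signalling in living cells.
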