Addgene plasmid #87356: pBabe-PI(WT)-Src(WT)-mCherry
Purpose: PI(WT): Photo-inhibitable/blue light sensitive ; WT: wild type
Depositing lab: Klaus Hahn. Publication: Engineering extrinsic disorder to control protein activity in living cells. Dagliyan O, Tarnawski M, Chu PH, Shirvanyants D, Schlichting I, Dokholyan NV, Hahn KM. Science. 2016 Dec 16;354(6318):1441-1444. 10.1126/science.aah3404 PubMed 27980211.
Backbone
  Vector backbone: pBABE
  Backbone size w/o insert (bp): 5371
  Total vector size (bp): 8131
  Vector type: Mammalian Expression, Bacterial Expression
  Selectable markers: Hygromycin
Growth in bacteria
  Bacterial resistance: Ampicillin, 100 μg/mL
  Growth temperature: 37°C
  Growth strain: DH5alpha
  Copy number: High Copy
Gene/Insert 1
  Gene/Insert name: LOV2
  Species: Synthetic
  Insert size (bp): 447
  Promoter: CMV
  Tag / fusion protein: mCherry (N terminal on backbone)
  Cloning method: Unknown
  Sequencing primers: 5′ aagtatcgggccctttgtgc; 3′ CACCTTCAGCTTGGCGGTCTG
Gene/Insert 2
  Gene/Insert name: Src (alt name: Rous sarcoma oncogene)
  Species: M. musculus (mouse)
  Insert size (bp): 2031
  GenBank ID: 20779 20779
  Entrez Gene: Src (a.k.a. pp60c-src)
  Promoter: CMV
  Cloning method: Unknown
  Sequencing primers: 5′ AAGTTCTTTTGCCGCCTCATC; 3′ CACCTTCAGCTTGGCGGTCTG
Terms and licenses: Academic/Nonprofit Terms; Industry Terms: Not Available to Industry
How to cite: pBabe-PI(WT)-Src(WT)-mCherry was a gift from Klaus Hahn (Addgene plasmid # 87356 ; http://n2t.net/addgene:87356 ; RRID:Addgene_87356)
